Addgene plasmid #19642: pGC89
Depositing lab: Jane Hubbard. Depositing organization: NYU Grossman School of Medicine. Publication: A "FLP-Out" system for controlled gene expression in Caenorhabditis elegans. Voutev R, Hubbard EJ. Genetics. 2008 Sep;180(1):103-19. doi: 10.1534/genetics.108.090274. PubMed 18723890.
Backbone
  Vector backbone: pGC75
  Vector type: Worm Expression ; FLP/FRT
Growth in bacteria
  Bacterial resistance: Ampicillin, 100 μg/mL
  Growth temperature: 37°C
  Growth strain: DH5alpha
  Copy number: High Copy
Gene/Insert
  Gene/Insert name: <1xNLS-GFP::let-858(3’)-(Cbr)unc-119(+)
  Species: C. elegans (nematode), S. cerevisiae (budding yeast); A. victoria
  Tag / fusion protein: 1xNLS (N terminal on insert)
  Cloning method: Restriction Enzyme
  Sequencing primers: 5′ M13R
Terms and licenses: Academic/Nonprofit Terms; Industry Terms: Not Available to Industry
How to cite: pGC89 was a gift from Jane Hubbard (Addgene plasmid # 19642 ; http://n2t.net/addgene:19642 ; RRID:Addgene_19642)
