[The description below was written by a language model from this plasmid's Addgene catalogue record and pLannotate feature annotations shown in this document.]
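Description:
pGC89 is a 5.9 kb *C. elegans* expression plasmid built on the pGC75 backbone and belonging to a "FLP-Out" toolkit for recombinase-controlled gene expression in worms. It is propagated in *E. coli* as a high-copy plasmid using a ColE1/pUC-type origin and is selected with ampicillin through the β-lactamase gene and its native promoter. Remnants of a pBluescript/pUC cloning region (lac promoter, lac operator, CAP site, a lacI fragment and multiple cloning site fragments) flank the insert.

The payload, written as <1xNLS-GFP::let-858(3')-(Cbr)unc-119(+), begins with a single FRT site, the target of the yeast 2μ plasmid FLP recombinase, which the "<" symbol in the name appears to denote. Immediately downstream is an *Aequorea victoria*-derived GFP coding sequence carrying one N-terminal nuclear localisation signal, so that the fluorescence concentrates in nuclei. According to the insert name it is followed by the let-858 3' region, which the feature table does not annotate separately. No worm promoter is recorded or annotated upstream of the FRT-GFP unit. This suggests the plasmid is a promoterless module in which GFP is expressed only once a promoter is brought next to it, for example by cloning or by FLP-mediated excision of an intervening FRT-flanked cassette, although the record does not describe the scheme explicitly.

The plasmid also carries an unc-119(+) rescue gene, designated Cbr in the insert name, which presumably indicates a *C. briggsae* origin, even though the automated annotation matched it to the *C. elegans* protein. This gene is a standard transformation marker that restores normal movement to unc-119 mutant worms, allowing transgenic animals to be identified.
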