Features (pLannotate 1.2.2; 13 found; start..end, strand, type, name):
     12..41      -  misc_feature   MCS (fragment): pBluescript multiple cloning site
     57..104     -  protein_bind   FRT: FLP-mediated recombination occurs in the 8-bp core sequence TCTAGAAA (Turan and Bode, 2011). FLP recombinase from the Saccharomyces cerevisiae 2μ plasmid
    107..126     -  misc_feature   MCS (fragment): pUC18/19 multiple cloning site
    179..1039    +  CDS            sg25: sg25 is a basic (constitutively fluorescent) green fluorescent protein published in 1997, derived from Aequorea victoria.
   2356..2373    -  misc_feature   P element 5' end (fragment): No description available
   2484..3326    +  CDS            unc-119: UN119_CAEEL - Experimental evidence at protein level: Swiss-Prot protein existence level 1. Myristoyl-binding protein that acts as a cargo adapter: specifically binds the myristoyl moiety of a subset of N-terminally myristoylated proteins and is required for their localization. Plays a key role in ciliary membrane localization of proteins. Required for the establishment or function of the nervous system. From Caenorhabditis elegans.
   3690..3794    +  promoter       AmpR promoter: bla
   3795..4655    +  CDS            AmpR: β-lactamase; bla; confers resistance to ampicillin, carbenicillin, and related antibiotics
   4826..5414    +  rep_origin     ori: high-copy-number ColE1/pMB1/pBR322/pUC origin of replication
   5597..5689    +  CDS            lacI (fragment): lac repressor; lacI; The lac repressor binds to the lac operator to inhibit transcription in E. coli. This inhibition can be relieved by adding lactose or isopropyl-β-D-thiogalactopyranoside (IPTG).
   5702..5723    +  protein_bind   CAP binding site: CAP binding activates transcription in the presence of cAMP. E. coli catabolite activator protein
   5738..5768    +  promoter       lac promoter: promoter for the E. coli lac operon
   5776..5792    +  protein_bind   lac operator: The lac repressor binds to the lac operator to inhibit transcription in E. coli. This inhibition can be relieved by adding lactose or isopropyl-β-D-thiogalactopyranoside (IPTG). lac repressor encoded by lacI
>Addgene plasmid #19642 | pGC89 | depositor full sequence | sequence record 9274 | Author sequence
AAGCTTGCATGCCTGCAGCCCGGGGGATCCACTAGTTCTAGCTTCAAAAGCGCTCTGAAGTTCCTATACT
TTCTAGAGAATAGGAACTTCGGAATAGGAACTTCAAGATCCCCGGGTACCGAGCTCAGAAAAAATGACGG
CACCTAAAAAGAAACGCAAAGTACCGGTAGAAAAAATGAGTAAAGGAGAAGAACTTTTCACTGGAGTTGT
CCCAATTCTTGTTGAATTAGATGGTGATGTTAATGGGCACAAATTTTCTGTCAGTGGAGAGGGTGAAGGT
GATGCAACATACGGAAAACTTACCCTTAAATTTATTTGCACTACTGGAAAACTACCTGTTCCATGGGTAA
GTTTAAACATATATATACTAACTAACCCTGATTATTTAAATTTTCAGCCAACACTTGTCACTACTTTCTG
TTATGGTGTTCAATGCTTCTCGAGATACCCAGATCATATGAAACGGCATGACTTTTTCAAGAGTGCCATG
CCCGAAGGTTATGTACAGGAAAGAACTATATTTTTCAAAGATGACGGGAACTACAAGACACGTAAGTTTA
AACAGTTCGGTACTAACTAACCATACATATTTAAATTTTCAGGTGCTGAAGTCAAGTTTGAAGGTGATAC
CCTTGTTAATAGAATCGAGTTAAAAGGTATTGATTTTAAAGAAGATGGAAACATTCTTGGACACAAATTG
GAATACAACTATAACTCACACAATGTATACATCATGGCAGACAAACAAAAGAATGGAATCAAAGTTGTAA
GTTTAAACATGATTTTACTAACTAACTAATCTGATTTAAATTTTCAGAACTTCAAAATTAGACACAACAT
TGAAGATGGAAGCGTTCAACTAGCAGACCATTATCAACAAAATACTCCAATTGGCGATGGCCCTGTCCTT
TTACCAGACAACCATTACCTGTCCACACAATCTGCCCTTTCGAAAGATCCCAACGAAAAGAGAGACCACA
TGGTCCTTCTTGAGTTTGTAACAGCTGCTGGGATTACACATGGCATGGACGAACTATACAAAAGCCCACA
AGCTTTGGAATTCGCTAGCCGGCCATACAAGTAATCCGGATGATCGACGCCAACGTCGTTGAATTTTCAA
ATTTTAAATACTGAATATTTGTTTTTTTTCCTATTATTTATTTATTCTCTTTGTGTTTTTTTTCTTGCTT
TCTAAAAAATTAATTCAATCCAAATCTAAACATGAGCGGTTTTTTTTCTCTTTCCGTCTCCCAATTCGTA
TTCCGCTCCTCTCATCTGAACACAATGTGCAAGTTTATTTATCTTCTCGCTTTCATTTCATTAGGACGTG
GGGGGAATTGGTGGAAGGGGGAAACACACAAAAGGATGATGGAAATGAAATAAGGACACACAATATGCAA
CAACATTCAATTCAGAAATATGGAGGAAGGTTTAAAAGAAAACATAAAAATATATAGAGGAGGAAGGAAA
ACTAGTCTAGAATCCTATGCTTGCACTTTGAGCCAATTTATCCAAGTCCTTGTAAAAAGTATTCGAAAAT
TGTTAACGGATAAAATGTTTATTATAATATCAAAAACAATTTGTCAGTTGACCACTTTTTGATATATTTG
ACAGAAACCGGGATGAATTGGCTCAAAGTTAGGGCGCCCTTCTATTACAGGGTTTCTGATAACAAACCGG
TTATTAACTCCCAACAAGGGATGATTTCAATTCATCATGCTCAAATTGACCCAAATTAAGTTACATGACA
AATTCATCGCCCTTTTCAACTCTTCTTGGCTCATCATCTGTTATTCTGTTCCTATTCTGTCTGCACCCTA
TACCCCTTTGCATACTCTCTCGTCATTCCTTTCTTGGATAGTGTCTTCTTCTCCCCAGCTCTGCTACTTC
TATGACTTGCGCCCGCTGCTTTTCCGCTCGTTCCTCTCCTCTCTGACGTCTTCTTCTGCTTCTTTTCTCC
TTCCTTTTTCCCTTCTCAATCTTCCTCTTTTTCCCATTTCTGTCAATCATTCGAAGAAGAAGAAGAAGAA
GACCCTCATTCATTTCATTTTTTTTTCTGTCGGTGTGTGCTGCTCGGTTAAGAGTGAGCTCTCTATTCCA
CGTCTTCTTCTTTTTCTTCTTCGATTCGAATCAATCACTCCACCAAAACGCATTCGTTTTTGGGATTCAC
CCCGCGGTTCGCAACAGGTTTCTTTTTCAAATTATTAGCGTTATAAATAGAAAAATGGTGGAGTTTCAAT
AAAAATGATAATTTACAAAGTGTATTTTGATTACATGTACTCAAAAAGGTTGAAATTTTTCATACCAGTT
TTCCGGAAATCCATCTGATATCATTATCGTATTTTTCTTTTTAAAAATGTTTTCAAAAAAAAACAAAATA
TAGCTGGTTATTTGGCACCCTCTAATTACCATTTTCCTGTCACACCACACTCTTTTCCTTCTTCCACTTC
TTTCCGTTTTCAGCCGCTTCCAACCAAACCGATATGAAAGCCGAGCAACAACAATCGATTCCACCCGGCT
CGGCGACCTTCCCGTCGCAGGTGAGACTCAGAAAACTAGAGAAACCGCTCAACTAACTCTTGATATCCGA
TTTCATTCTTTTCTCTTTTCTTTTTGTTGAACTTTTCCATATTTCCAGATGCCACGGCCACCACCAAGCA
CCGAACAAGGAATCACAACGGAATCGGAGCTTGCGAAGAAAGCTCAAATCACTCCGAACGACGTTTTAGC
ACTTCCGGGAATCACTCAAGGTATCTTGCTCCCTTTGGATTTCAGTTTAAAACATAAATTTAGGATTCTT
ATGCTCCCCATCTGCGAACATCTATAACATCGAGTTCACCAAGTTCCAAATCCGTGATCTGGACACTGAG
CAAGTGCTTTTCGAGATCGCCAAACCGGAGAACGATCAGGAGAATGATGAGTCGCCACAGGAGTCGGCAA
GATACGTGCGTTATAGATTTGCTCCAAACTTTTTGAAACTCAAAACGGTCGGAGCAACTGTGGAATTCAA
AGTAGGAGACATCCCAATCCATCATTTCCGAATGATCGAACGTCACTTCTTCAAAGATCGCCTTCTGAAG
TGTTTTGACTTTGAATTCGGATTCTGTATTCCGAATTCACGAAACAACTGTGAACATATCTATGAGTTCC
CTCAACTCTCTCAACAACTCAGTGAGTCATTATTCTAAAAAGTACAATTCAAAAGACTAATCTCTTTTTC
AGTGGACGACATGATCAACAATCCAAACGAGACTCGTTCTGACAGCTTCTATTTCGTCGATAACAAACTC
GTCATGCACAACAAAGCCGACTACTCATATGATGCATAAATATTTAATACAAAAATGTTCTGGATAATTA
TTCTGTCGAATAGAAAAAAAACTCCAAATGTGATTAAATTCCAATAATTCCTGTCTAGTTTGTTCCTTCC
CCTTCCCCTTCTCATGTTCAATGCATTCCTAAGCTTTTCAGTTCCCCCCTTGTTTCTATATTTTTTCGCT
GTCCTGTCACACTCGCTAAAAACACTAATCACACGGAAATCTGTTTTCAATAAAAACTCCAACTTTAACT
CATTTTCAATTTCAACTGAAAGATTTTTTCATTAGAGAATGTCTAGGCATGCTCTAGAGGGCCCAAAAGG
CCTTTTTTTTTTGGCGCCGACGTCAGGTGGCACTTTTCGGGGAAATGTGCGCGGAACCCCTATTTGTTTA
TTTTTCTAAATACATTCAAATATGTATCCGCTCATGAGACAATAACCCTGATAAATGCTTCAATAATATT
GAAAAAGGAAGAGTATGAGTATTCAACATTTCCGTGTCGCCCTTATTCCCTTTTTTGCGGCATTTTGCCT
TCCTGTTTTTGCTCACCCAGAAACGCTGGTGAAAGTAAAAGATGCTGAAGATCAGTTGGGTGCACGAGTG
GGTTACATCGAACTGGATCTCAACAGCGGTAAGATCCTTGAGAGTTTTCGCCCCGAAGAACGTTTTCCAA
TGATGAGCACTTTTAAAGTTCTGCTATGTGGCGCGGTATTATCCCGTATTGACGCCGGGCAAGAGCAACT
CGGTCGCCGCATACACTATTCTCAGAATGACTTGGTTGAGTACTCACCAGTCACAGAAAAGCATCTTACG
GATGGCATGACAGTAAGAGAATTATGCAGTGCTGCCATAACCATGAGTGATAACACTGCGGCCAACTTAC
TTCTGACAACGATCGGAGGACCGAAGGAGCTAACCGCTTTTTTGCACAACATGGGGGATCATGTAACTCG
CCTTGATCGTTGGGAACCGGAGCTGAATGAAGCCATACCAAACGACGAGCGTGACACCACGATGCCTGTA
GCAATGGCAACAACGTTGCGCAAACTATTAACTGGCGAACTACTTACTCTAGCTTCCCGGCAACAATTAA
TAGACTGGATGGAGGCGGATAAAGTTGCAGGACCACTTCTGCGCTCGGCCCTTCCGGCTGGCTGGTTTAT
TGCTGATAAATCTGGAGCCGGTGAGCGTGGGTCTCGCGGTATCATTGCAGCACTGGGGCCAGATGGTAAG
CCCTCCCGTATCGTAGTTATCTACACGACGGGGAGTCAGGCAACTATGGATGAACGAAATAGACAGATCG
CTGAGATAGGTGCCTCACTGATTAAGCATTGGTAACTGTCAGACCAAGTTTACTCATATATACTTTAGAT
TGATTTAAAACTTCATTTTTAATTTAAAAGGATCTAGGTGAAGATCCTTTTTGATAATCTCATGACCAAA
ATCCCTTAACGTGAGTTTTCGTTCCACTGAGCGTCAGACCCCGTAGAAAAGATCAAAGGATCTTCTTGAG
ATCCTTTTTTTCTGCGCGTAATCTGCTGCTTGCAAACAAAAAAACCACCGCTACCAGCGGTGGTTTGTTT
GCCGGATCAAGAGCTACCAACTCTTTTTCCGAAGGTAACTGGCTTCAGCAGAGCGCAGATACCAAATACT
GTCCTTCTAGTGTAGCCGTAGTTAGGCCACCACTTCAAGAACTCTGTAGCACCGCCTACATACCTCGCTC
TGCTAATCCTGTTACCAGTGGCTGCTGCCAGTGGCGATAAGTCGTGTCTTACCGGGTTGGACTCAAGACG
ATAGTTACCGGATAAGGCGCAGCGGTCGGGCTGAACGGGGGGTTCGTGCACACAGCCCAGCTTGGAGCGA
ACGACCTACACCGAACTGAGATACCTACAGCGTGAGCATTGAGAAAGCGCCACGCTTCCCGAAGGGAGAA
AGGCGGACAGGTATCCGGTAAGCGGCAGGGTCGGAACAGGAGAGCGCACGAGGGAGCTTCCAGGGGGAAA
CGCCTGGTATCTTTATAGTCCTGTCGGGTTTCGCCACCTCTGACTTGAGCGTCGATTTTTGTGATGCTCG
TCAGGGGGGCGGAGCCTATGGAAAAACGCCAGCAACGCGGCCTTTTTACGGTTCCTGGCCTTTTGCTGGC
CTTTTGCTCACATGTTCTTTCCTGCGTTATCCCCTGATTCTGTGGATAACCGTATTACCGCCTTTGAGTG
AGCTGATACCGCTCGCCGCAGCCGAACGACCGAGCGCAGCGAGTCAGTGAGCGAGGAAGCGGAAGAGCGC
CCAATACGCAAACCGCCTCTCCCCGCGCGTTGGCCGATTCATTAATGCAGCTGGCACGACAGGTTTCCCG
ACTGGAAAGCGGGCAGTGAGCGCAACGCAATTAATGTGAGTTAGCTCACTCATTAGGCACCCCAGGCTTT
ACACTTTATGCTTCCGGCTCGTATGTTGTGTGGAATTGTGAGCGGATAACAATTTCACACAGGAAACAGC
TATGACCATGATTACGCCAAGCTGTAAGTTTAAACATGATCTTACTAACTAACTATTCTCATTTAAATTT
TCAGAGCTTAAAAATGGCTGAAATCACTCACAACGATGGATACGCTAACAACTTGGAAA
