>Addgene plasmid #19642 | pGC89 | addgene partial sequence | sequence record 25467 | 19642 with GFP-R
TCTTCTCCTTTACTCATTTTTTCTACCGGTACTTTGCGTTTCTTTTTAGGTGCCGTCATTTTTTCTGAGC
TCGGTACCCGGGGATCTTGAAGTTCCTATTCCGAAGTTCCTATTCTCTAGAAAGTATAGGAACTTCAGAG
CGCTTTTGAAGCTAGAACTAGTGGATCCCCCGGGCTGCAGGCATGCAAGCTTATTTCATTTCCAAGTTGT
TAGCGTATCCATCGTTGTGAGTGATTTCAGCCATTTTTAAGCTCTGAAAATTTAAATGAGAATAGTTAGT
TAGTAAGATCATGTTTAAACTTACAGCTTGGCGTAATCATGGTCATAGCTGTTTCCTGTGTGAAATTGTT
ATCCGCTCACAATTCCACACAACATACGAGCCGGAAGCATAAAGTGTAAAGCCTGGGGTGCCTAATGAGT
GAGCTAACTCACATTAATTGCGTTGCGCTCACTGCCCGCTTTCCAGTCGGGAAACCTGTCGTGCCAGCTG
CATTAATGAATCGGCCAACGCGCGGGGAGAGGCGGTTTGCGTATTGGGCGCTCTTCCGCTTCCTCGCTCA
CTGACTCGCTGCGCTCGGTCGTTCGGCTGCGGCGAGCGGTATCAGCTCACTCAAAGGCGGTAATACGGTT
ATCCACAGAATCAGGGGATAACGCAGGAAAGAACATGTGAGCA
